>Addgene plasmid #233206 | pFUW-SNAP-p53DD-IRES-HRAS(G12V) | addgene full sequence | sequence record 465238 | Addgene NGS Result
ACAAAAGTAAGACCACCGCACAGCAAGCGGCCGCTGATCTTCAGACCTGGAGGAGGAGATATGAGGGACA
ATTGGAGAAGTGAATTATATAAATATAAAGTAGTAAAAATTGAACCATTAGGAGTAGCACCCACCAAGGC
AAAGAGAAGAGTGGTGCAGAGAGAAAAAAGAGCAGTGGGAATAGGAGCTTTGTTCCTTGGGTTCTTGGGA
GCAGCAGGAAGCACTATGGGCGCAGCGTCAATGACGCTGACGGTACAGGCCAGACAATTATTGTCTGGTA
TAGTGCAGCAGCAGAACAATTTGCTGAGGGCTATTGAGGCGCAACAGCATCTGTTGCAACTCACAGTCTG
GGGCATCAAGCAGCTCCAGGCAAGAATCCTGGCTGTGGAAAGATACCTAAAGGATCAACAGCTCCTGGGG
ATTTGGGGTTGCTCTGGAAAACTCATTTGCACCACTGCTGTGCCTTGGAATGCTAGTTGGAGTAATAAAT
CTCTGGAACAGATTTGGAATCACACGACCTGGATGGAGTGGGACAGAGAAATTAACAATTACACAAGCTT
AATACACTCCTTAATTGAAGAATCGCAAAACCAGCAAGAAAAGAATGAACAAGAATTATTGGAATTAGAT
AAATGGGCAAGTTTGTGGAATTGGTTTAACATAACAAATTGGCTGTGGTATATAAAATTATTCATAATGA
TAGTAGGAGGCTTGGTAGGTTTAAGAATAGTTTTTGCTGTACTTTCTATAGTGAATAGAGTTAGGCAGGG
ATATTCACCATTATCGTTTCAGACCCACCTCCCAACCCCGAGGGGACCCGACAGGCCCGAAGGAATAGAA
GAAGAAGGTGGAGAGAGAGACAGAGACAGATCCATTCGATTAGTGAACGGATCGGCACTGCGTGCGCCAA
TTCTGCAGACAAATGGCAGTATTCATCCACAATTTTAAAAGAAAAGGGGGGATTGGGGGGTACAGTGCAG
GGGAAAGAATAGTAGACATAATAGCAACAGACATACAAACTAAAGAATTACAAAAACAAATTACAAAAAT
TCAAAATTTTCGGGTTTATTACAGGGACAGCAGAGATCCAGTTTGGTTAGATCTCGAGTTTACCACTCCC
TATCAGTGATAGAGAAAAGTGAAAGTCGAGTTTACCACTCCCTATCAGTGATAGAGAAAAGTGAAAGTCG
AGTTTACCACTCCCTATCAGTGATAGAGAAAAGTGAAAGTCGAGTTTACCACTCCCTATCAGTGATAGAG
AAAAGTGAAAGTCGAGTTTACCACTCCCTATCAGTGATAGAGAAAAGTGAAAGTCGAGTTTACCACTCCC
TATCAGTGATAGAGAAAAGTGAAAGTCGAGTTTACCACTCCCTATCAGTGATAGAGAAAAGTGAAAGTCG
AGCTCGGTACCCGGGTCGAGGTAGGCGTGTACGGTGGGAGGCCTATATAAGCAGAGCTCGTTTAGTGAAC
CGTCAGATCGCCTGGAGACGCCATCCACGCTGTTTTGACCTCCATAGAAGACACCGGGACCGATCCAGCC
TCCGCGGCCCCGAATTATCACAAGTTTGTACAAAAAAGCAGGCTCCACCATGGGAACCAATTCAGTCGAC
TGGATCCGGTACTACTGAATTCAAGCTTGGATCCCAATGTGCCACCATGGACAAAGACTGCGAAATGAAG
CGCACCACCCTGGATAGCCCTCTGGGCAAGCTGGAACTGTCTGGGTGCGAACAGGGCCTGCACCGTATCA
TCTTCCTGGGCAAAGGAACATCTGCCGCCGACGCCGTGGAAGTGCCTGCCCCAGCCGCCGTGCTGGGCGG
ACCAGAGCCACTGATGCAGGCCACCGCCTGGCTCAACGCCTACTTTCACCAGCCTGAGGCCATCGAGGAG
TTCCCTGTGCCAGCCCTGCACCACCCAGTGTTCCAGCAGGAGAGCTTTACCCGCCAGGTGCTGTGGAAAC
TGCTGAAAGTGGTGAAGTTCGGAGAGGTCATCAGCTACAGCCACCTGGCCGCCCTGGCCGGCAATCCCGC
CGCCACCGCCGCCGTGAAAACCGCCCTGAGCGGAAATCCCGTGCCCATTCTGATCCCCTGCCACCGGGTG
GTGCAGGGCGACCTGGACGTGGGGGGCTACGAGGGCGGGCTCGCCGTGAAAGAGTGGCTGCTGGCCCACG
AGGGCCACAGACTGGGCAAGCCTGGGCTGGGTCCTGCAGGCGGATCCATGACTGCCATGGAGGAGTCACA
GTCGGATATCAGCCTCAAGAGAGCGCTGCCCACCTGCACAAGCGCCTCTCCCCCGCAAAAGAAAAAACCA
CTTGATGGAGAGTATTTCACCCTCAAGATCCGCGGGCGTAAACGCTTCGAGATGTTCCGGGAGCTGAATG
AGGCCTTAGAGTTAAAGGATGCCCATGCTACAGAGGAGTCTGGAGACAGCAGGGCTCACTCCAGCTACCT
GAAGACCAAGAAGGGCCAGTCTACTTCCCGCCATAAAAAAACAATGGTCAAGAAAGTGGGGCCTGACTCA
GACTGACAACACCATGGAGCGTTACTGGCCGAAGCCGCTTGGAATAAGGCCGGTGTGCGTTTGTCTATAT
GTTATTTTCCACCATATTGCCGTCTTTTGGCAATGTGAGGGCCCGGAAACCTGGCCCTGTCTTCTTGACG
AGCATTCCTAGGGGTCTTTCCCCTCTCGCCAAAGGAATGCAAGGTCTGTTGAATGTCGTGAAGGAAGCAG
TTCCTCTGGAAGCTTCTTGAAGACAAACAACGTCTGTAGCGACCCTTTGCAGGCAGCGGAACCCCCCACC
TGGCGACAGGTGCCTCTGCGGCCAAAAGCCACGTGTATAAGATACACCTGCAAAGGCGGCACAACCCCAG
TGCCACGTTGTGAGTTGGATAGTTGTGGAAAGAGTCAAATGGCTCTCCTCAAGCGTATTCAACAAGGGGC
TGAAGGATGCCCAGAAGGTACCCCATTGTATGGGATCTGATCTGGGGCCTCGGTGCACATGCTTTACATG
TGTTTAGTCGAGGTTAAAAAAACGTCTAGGCCCCCCGAACCACGGGGACGTGGTTTTCCTTTGAAAAACA
GGAATGACCGAATACAAGCTGGTGGTGGTGGGCGCCGTCGGTGTGGGCAAGAGTGCGCTGACCATCCAGC
TGATCCAGAACCATTTTGTGGACGAATACGACCCCACTATAGAGGATTCCTACCGGAAGCAGGTGGTCAT
TGATGGGGAGACGTGCCTGTTGGACATCCTGGATACCGCCGGCCAGGAGGAGTACAGCGCCATGCGGGAC
CAGTACATGCGCACCGGGGAGGGCTTCCTGTGTGTGTTTGCCATCAACAACACCAAGTCTTTTGAGGACA
TCCACCAGTACAGGGAGCAGATCAAACGGGTGAAGGACTCGGATGACGTGCCCATGGTGCTGGTGGGGAA
CAAGTGTGACCTGGCTGCACGCACTGTGGAATCTCGGCAGGCTCAGGACCTCGCCCGAAGCTACGGCATC
CCCTACATCGAAACCTCGGCCAAGACCCGGCAGGGAGTGGAGGATGCCTTCTACACGTTGGTGCGTGAGA
TCCGGCAGCACAAGCTGCGGAAGCTGAACCCTCCTGATGAGAGTGGCCCCGGCTGCATGAGCTGCAAGTG
TGTGCTCTCCTAACGCTGATATCTAGACCCAGCTTTCTTGTACAAAGTGGTGATAATTCGATATCAAGCT
TATCGATAATCAACCTCTGGATTACAAAATTTGTGAAAGATTGACTGGTATTCTTAACTATGTTGCTCCT
TTTACGCTATGTGGATACGCTGCTTTAATGCCTTTGTATCATGCTATTGCTTCCCGTATGGCTTTCATTT
TCTCCTCCTTGTATAAATCCTGGTTGCTGTCTCTTTATGAGGAGTTGTGGCCCGTTGTCAGGCAACGTGG
CGTGGTGTGCACTGTGTTTGCTGACGCAACCCCCACTGGTTGGGGCATTGCCACCACCTGTCAGCTCCTT
TCCGGGACTTTCGCTTTCCCCCTCCCTATTGCCACGGCGGAACTCATCGCCGCCTGCCTTGCCCGCTGCT
GGACAGGGGCTCGGCTGTTGGGCACTGACAATTCCGTGGTGTTGTCGGGGAAATCATCGTCCTTTCCTTG
GCTGCTCGCCTGTGTTGCCACCTGGATTCTGCGCGGGACGTCCTTCTGCTACGTCCCTTCGGCCCTCAAT
CCAGCGGACCTTCCTTCCCGCGGCCTGCTGCCGGCTCTGCGGCCTCTTCCGCGTCTTCGCCTTCGCCCTC
AGACGAGTCGGATCTCCCTTTGGGCCGCCTCCCCGCATCGATACCGTCGACCTCGAGACCTAGAAAAACA
TGGAGCAATCACAAGTAGCAATACAGCAGCTACCAATGCTGATTGTGCCTGGCTAGAAGCACAAGAGGAG
GAGGAGGTGGGTTTTCCAGTCACACCTCAGGTACCTTTAAGACCAATGACTTACAAGGCAGCTGTAGATC
TTAGCCACTTTTTAAAAGAAAAGGGGGGACTGGAAGGGCTAATTCACTCCCAACGAAGACAAGATATCCT
TGATCTGTGGATCTACCACACACAAGGCTACTTCCCTGATTGGCAGAACTACACACCAGGGCCAGGGATC
AGATATCCACTGACCTTTGGATGGTGCTACAAGCTAGTACCAGTTGAGCAAGAGAAGGTAGAAGAAGCCA
ATGAAGGAGAGAACACCCGCTTGTTACACCCTGTGAGCCTGCATGGGATGGATGACCCGGAGAGAGAAGT
ATTAGAGTGGAGGTTTGACAGCCGCCTAGCATTTCATCACATGGCCCGAGAGCTGCATCCGGACTGTACT
GGGTCTCTCTGGTTAGACCAGATCTGAGCCTGGGAGCTCTCTGGCTAACTAGGGAACCCACTGCTTAAGC
CTCAATAAAGCTTGCCTTGAGTGCTTCAAGTAGTGTGTGCCCGTCTGTTGTGTGACTCTGGTAACTAGAG
ATCCCTCAGACCCTTTTAGTCAGTGTGGAAAATCTCTAGCAGGGCCCGTTTAAACCCGCTGATCAGCCTC
GACTGTGCCTTCTAGTTGCCAGCCATCTGTTGTTTGCCCCTCCCCCGTGCCTTCCTTGACCCTGGAAGGT
GCCACTCCCACTGTCCTTTCCTAATAAAATGAGGAAATTGCATCGCATTGTCTGAGTAGGTGTCATTCTA
TTCTGGGGGGTGGGGTGGGGCAGGACAGCAAGGGGGAGGATTGGGAAGACAATAGCAGGCATGCTGGGGA
TGCGGTGGGCTCTATGGCTTCTGAGGCGGAAAGAACCAGCTGGGGCTCTAGGGGGTATCCCC
[124 nt withheld, positions 5313-5436]
C
[91 nt withheld, positions 5438-5528]
A
[49 nt withheld, positions 5530-5578]
CCTTTGACGTTGGAGTCCACGTTCTTT
[37 nt withheld, positions 5606-5642]
ACCCTATCTCGGTCTATTCTTTTGATTTATAAGGGATTTTGCCGATTTCGGCCTATTGGTTAAAAAATGA
GCTGATTTAACAAAAATTTAACGCGAATTAATTCTGTGGAATGTGTGTCAGTTAGGGTGTGGAAAGTCCC
CAGGCTCCCCAGCAGGCAGAAGTATGCAAAGCATGCATCTCAATTAGTCAGCAACCAGGTGTGGAAAGTC
CCCAGGCTCCCCAGCAGGCAGAAGTATGCAAAGCATGCATCTCAATTAGTCAGCAACCATAGTCCCGCCC
CTAACTCCGCCCATCCCGCCCCTAACTCCGCCCAGTTCCGCCCATTCTCCGCCCCATGGCTGACTAATTT
TTTTTATTTATGCAGAGGCCGAGGCCGCCTCTGCCTCTGAGCTATTCCAGAAGTAGTGAGGAGGCTTTTT
TGGAGGCCTAGGCTTTTGCAAAAAGCTCCCGGGAGCTTGTATATCCATTTTCGGATCTGATCAGCACGTG
TTGACAATTAATCATCGGCATAGTATATCGGCATAGTATAATACGACAAGGTGAGGAACTAAACCATGGC
CAAGTTGACCAGTGCCGTTCCGGTGCTCACCGCGCGCGACGTCGCCGGAGCGGTCGAGTTCTGGACCGAC
CGGCTCGGGTTCTCCCGGGACTTCGTGGAGGACGACTTCGCCGGTGTGGTCCGGGACGACGTGACCCTGT
TCATCAGCGCGGTCCAGGACCAGGTGGTGCCGGACAACACCCTGGCCTGGGTGTGGGTGCGCGGCCTGGA
CGAGCTGTACGCCGAGTGGTCGGAGGTCGTGTCCACGAACTTCCGGGACGCCTCCGGGCCGGCCATGACC
GAGATCGGCGAGCAGCCGTGGGGGCGGGAGTTCGCCCTGCGCGACCCGGCCGGCAACTGCGTGCACTTCG
TGGCCGAGGAGCAGGACTGACACGTGCTACGAGATTTCGATTCCACCGCCGCCTTCTATGAAAGGTTGGG
CTTCGGAATCGTTTTCCGGGACGCCGGCTGGATGATCCTCCAGCGCGGGGATCTCATGCTGGAGTTCTTC
GCCCACCCCAACTTGTTTATTGCAGCTTATAATGGTTACAAATAAAGCAATAGCATCACAAATTTCACAA
ATAAAGCATTTTTTTCACTGCATTCTAGTTGTGGTTTGTCCAAACTCATCAATGTATCTTATCATGTCTG
TATACCGTCGACCTCTAGCTAGAGCTTGGCGTAATCATGGTCATAGCTGTTTCCTGTGTGAAATTGTTAT
CCGCTCACAATTCCACACAACATACGAGCCGGAAGCATAAAGTGTAAAGCCTGGGGTGCCTAATGAGTGA
GCTAACTCACATTAATTGCGTTGCGCTCACTGCCCGCTTTCCAGTCGGGAAACCTGTCGTGCCAGCTGCA
TTAATGAATCGGCCAACGCGCGGGGAGAGGCGGTTTGCGTATTGGGCGCTCTTCCGCTTCCTCGCTCACT
GACTCGCTGCGCTCGGTCGTTCGGCTGCGGCGAGCGGTATCAGCTCACTCAAAGGCGGTAATACGGTTAT
CCACAGAATCAGGGGATAACGCAGGAAAGAACATGTGAGCAAAAGGCCAGCAAAAGGCCAGGAACCGTAA
AAAGGCCGCGTTGCTGGCGTTTTTCCATAGGCTCCGCCCCCCTGACGAGCATCACAAAAATCGACGCTCA
AGTCAGAGGTGGCGAAACCCGACAGGACTATAAAGATACCAGGCGTTTCCCCCTGGAAGCTCCCTCGTGC
GCTCTCCTGTTCCGACCCTGCCGCTTACCGGATACCTGTCCGCCTTTCTCCCTTCGGGAAGCGTGGCGCT
TTCTCATAGCTCACGCTGTAGGTATCTCAGTTCGGTGTAGGTCGTTCGCTCCAAGCTGGGCTGTGTGCAC
GAACCCCCCGTTCAGCCCGACCGCTGCGCCTTATCCGGTAACTATCGTCTTGAGTCCAACCCGGTAAGAC
ACGACTTATCGCCACTGGCAGCAGCCACTGGTAACAGGATTAGCAGAGCGAGGTATGTAGGCGGTGCTAC
AGAGTTCTTGAAGTGGTGGCCTAACTACGGCTACACTAGAAGAACAGTATTTGGTATCTGCGCTCTGCTG
AAGCCAGTTACCTTCGGAAAAAGAGTTGGTAGCTCTTGATCCGGCAAACAAACCACCGCTGGTAGCGGTG
GTTTTTTTGTTTGCAAGCAGCAGATTACGCGCAGAAAAAAAGGATCTCAAGAAGATCCTTTGATCTTTTC
TACGGGGTCTGACGCTCAGTGGAACGAAAACTCACGTTAAGGGATTTTGGTCATGAGATTATCAAAAAGG
ATCTTCACCTAGATCCTTTTAAATTAAAAATGAAGTTTTAAATCAATCTAAAGTATATATGAGTAAACTT
GGTCTGACAGTTACCAATGCTTAATCAGTGAGGCACCTATCTCAGCGATCTGTCTATTTCGTTCATCCAT
AGTTGCCTGACTCCCCGTCGTGTAGATAACTACGATACGGGAGGGCTTACCATCTGGCCCCAGTGCTGCA
ATGATACCGCGAGACCCACGCTCACCGGCTCCAGATTTATCAGCAATAAACCAGCCAGCCGGAAGGGCCG
AGCGCAGAAGTGGTCCTGCAACTTTATCCGCCTCCATCCAGTCTATTAATTGTTGCCGGGAAGCTAGAGT
AAGTAGTTCGCCAGTTAATAGTTTGCGCAACGTTGTTGCCATTGCTACAGGCATCGTGGTGTCACGCTCG
TCGTTTGGTATGGCTTCATTCAGCTCCGGTTCCCAACGATCAAGGCGAGTTACATGATCCCCCATGTTGT
GCAAAAAAGCGGTTAGCTCCTTCGGTCCTCCGATCGTTGTCAGAAGTAAGTTGGCCGCAGTGTTATCACT
CATGGTTATGGCAGCACTGCATAATTCTCTTACTGTCATGCCATCCGTAAGATGCTTTTCTGTGACTGGT
GAGTACTCAACCAAGTCATTCTGAGAATAGTGTATGCGGCGACCGAGTTGCTCTTGCCCGGCGTCAATAC
GGGATAATACCGCGCCACATAGCAGAACTTTAAAAGTGCTCATCATTGGAAAACGTTCTTCGGGGCGAAA
ACTCTCAAGGATCTTACCGCTGTTGAGATCCAGTTCGATGTAACCCACTCGTGCACCCAACTGATCTTCA
GCATCTTTTACTTTCACCAGCGTTTCTGGGTGAGCAAAAACAGGAAGGCAAAATGCCGCAAAAAAGGGAA
TAAGGGCGACACGGAAATGTTGAATACTCATACTCTTCCTTTTTCAATATTATTGAAGCATTTATCAGGG
TTATTGTCTCATGAGCGGATACATATTTGAATGTATTTAGAAAAATAAACAAATAGGGGTTCCGCGCACA
TTTCCCCGAAAAGTGCCACCTGACGTCGACGGATCGGGAGATCTCCCGATCCCCTATGGTGCACTCTCAG
TACAATCTGCTCTGATGCCGCATAGTTAAGCCAGTATCTGCTCCCTGCTTGTGTGTTGGAGGTCGCTGAG
TAGTGCGCGAGCAAAATTTAAGCTACAACAAGGCAAGGCTTGACCGACAATTGCATGAAGAATCTGCTTA
GGGTTAGGCGTTTTGCGCTGCTTCGCGATGTACGGGCCAGATATACGCGTTGACATTGATTATTGACTAG
TTATTAATAGTAATCAATTACGGGGTCATTAGTTCATAGCCCATATATGGAGTTCCGCGTTACATAACTT
ACGGTAAATGGCCCGCCTGGCTGACCGCCCAACGACCCCCGCCCATTGACGTCAATAATGACGTATGTTC
CCATAGTAACGCCAATAGGGACTTTCCATTGACGTCAATGGGTGGAGTATTTACGGTAAACTGCCCACTT
GGCAGTACATCAAGTGTATCATATGCCAAGTACGCCCCCTATTGACGTCAATGACGGTAAATGGCCCGCC
TGGCATTATGCCCAGTACATGACCTTATGGGACTTTCCTACTTGGCAGTACATCTACGTATTAGTCATCG
CTATTACCATGGTGATGCGGTTTTGGCAGTACATCAATGGGCGTGGATAGCGGTTTGACTCACGGGGATT
TCCAAGTCTCCACCCCATTGACGTCAATGGGAGTTTGTTTTGGCACCAAAATCAACGGGACTTTCCAAAA
TGTCGTAACAACTCCGCCCCATTGACGCAAATGGGCGGTAGGCGTGTACGGTGGGAGGTCTATATAAGCA
GCGCGTTTTGCCTGTACTGGGTCTCTCTGGTTAGACCAGATCTGAGCCTGGGAGCTCTCTGGCTAACTAG
GGAACCCACTGCTTAAGCCTCAATAAAGCTTGCCTTGAGTGCTTCAAGTAGTGTGTGCCCGTCTGTTGTG
TGACTCTGGTAACTAGAGATCCCTCAGACCCTTTTAGTCAGTGTGGAAAATCTCTAGCAGTGGCGCCCGA
ACAGGGACTTGAAAGCGAAAGGGAAACCAGAGGAGCTCTCTCGACGCAGGACTCGGCTTGCTGAAGCGCG
CACGGCAAGAGGCGAGGGGCGGCGACTGGTGAGTACGCCAAAAATTTTGACTAGCGGAGGCTAGAAGGAG
AGAGATGGGTGCGAGAGCGTCAGTATTAAGCGGGGGAGAATTAGATCGCGATGGGAAAAAATTCGGTTAA
GGCCAGGGGGAAAGAAAAAATATAAATTAAAACATATAGTATGGGCAAGCAGGGAGCTAGAACGATTCGC
AGTTAATCCTGGCCTGTTAGAAACATCAGAAGGCTGTAGACAAATACTGGGACAGCTACAACCATCCCTT
CAGACAGGATCAGAAGAACTTAGATCATTATATAATACAGTAGCAACCCTCTATTGTGTGCATCAAAGGA
TAGAGATAAAAGACACCAAGGAAGCTTTAGACAAGATAGAGGAAGAGCAAA
Features (pLannotate 1.2.2; 37 found; start..end, strand, type, name):
    183..416     +  misc_feature   RRE: The Rev response element (RRE) of HIV-1 allows for Rev-dependent mRNA export from the nucleus to the cytoplasm.
    793..893     +  CDS            Rev (fragment): human immunodeficiency virus 1 (HIV-1) Rev protein; rev; enhances nuclear export of unspliced and incompletely spliced viral mRNAs
    943..1060    +  misc_feature   cPPT/CTS: central polypurine tract and central termination sequence of HIV-1
   1117..1387    +  protein_bind   tetracycline response element: contains seven copies of the tetracycline operator tetO tetracycline repressor TetR
   1398..1415    +  misc_feature   MCS (fragment): pUC18/19 multiple cloning site
   1420..1458    +  promoter       minimal CMV promoter: human cytomegalovirus (CMV) immediate early promoter
   1560..1584    +  protein_bind   attB1: mutant version of attB; recombination site for the Gateway® BP reaction BP Clonase™
   1657..2202    +  CDS            SNAP-tag®: human O6-alkylguanine-DNA-alkyltransferase variant that forms covalent bonds with benzylguanine derivatives fast-reacting variant, optimized for mammalian expression
   2251..2523    +  CDS            Tp53 (fragment): P53_MOUSE - Also known as P53, Trp53. Experimental evidence at protein level: Swiss-Prot protein existence level 1. Acts as a tumor suppressor in many tumor types; induces growth arrest or apoptosis depending on the physiological circumstances and cell type. Involved in cell cycle regulation as a trans-activator that acts to negatively regulate cell division by controlling a set of genes required for this process. One of the activated genes is an inhibitor of cyclin-dependent kinases. Apoptosis induction seems to be mediated either by stimulation of BAX and FAS antigen expression, or by repres
   2540..3080    +  misc_feature   IRES: internal ribosome entry site (IRES) of the encephalomyocarditis virus (EMCV)
   3084..3651    +  CDS            H-Ras (G12V) (fragment): human oncoprotein generated by the G12V mutation in the small GTPase H-Ras
   3667..3691    -  protein_bind   attB2: mutant version of attB; recombination site for the Gateway® BP reaction BP Clonase™
   3695..3718    +  misc_feature   MCS (fragment): pBluescript multiple cloning site
   3718..4306    +  misc_feature   WPRE: woodchuck hepatitis virus posttranscriptional regulatory element
   4243..4824    +  CDS            nef (fragment): NEF_HV1H2 - Experimental evidence at protein level: Swiss-Prot protein existence level 1. Extracellular Nef protein targets CD4(+) T-lymphocytes for apoptosis by interacting with CXCR4 surface receptors. From Human immunodeficiency virus type 1 group M subtype B (isolate HXB2) (HIV-1).
   4831..5011    +  LTR            5' LTR (truncated): truncated 5' long terminal repeat (LTR) from HIV-1
   5043..5267    +  polyA_signal   bGH poly(A) signal: bovine growth hormone polyadenylation signal
   5271..5292    +  promoter       SV40 promoter (fragment): SV40 enhancer and early promoter
   5313..5741    +  rep_origin     f1 ori (sequence partly withheld): f1 bacteriophage origin of replication; arrow indicates direction of (+) strand synthesis
   5755..6084    +  promoter       SV40 promoter: SV40 enhancer and early promoter
   6132..6179    +  promoter       EM7 promoter: synthetic bacterial promoter&nbsp
   6198..6572    +  CDS            BleoR: antibiotic-binding protein; Sh ble from Streptoalloteichus hindustanus; confers resistance to bleomycin, phleomycin, and Zeocin™
   6582..6707    +  CDS            ble (fragment): BLE_KLEPN - Experimental evidence at protein level: Swiss-Prot protein existence level 1. Binding protein with a strong affinity to the bleomycin family of antibiotics. Binds to CL990; an antimitotic-antibiotic compound. From Klebsiella pneumoniae.
   6702..6823    +  polyA_signal   SV40 poly(A) signal: SV40 polyadenylation signal
   6896..6912    -  protein_bind   lac operator: The lac repressor binds to the lac operator to inhibit transcription in E. coli. This inhibition can be relieved by adding lactose or isopropyl-β-D-thiogalactopyranoside (IPTG). lac repressor encoded by lacI
   6920..6950    -  promoter       lac promoter: promoter for the E. coli lac operon
   6965..6986    -  protein_bind   CAP binding site: CAP binding activates transcription in the presence of cAMP. E. coli catabolite activator protein
   6999..7091    -  CDS            lacI (fragment): lac repressor; lacI; The lac repressor binds to the lac operator to inhibit transcription in E. coli. This inhibition can be relieved by adding lactose or isopropyl-β-D-thiogalactopyranoside (IPTG).
   7274..7862    -  rep_origin     ori: high-copy-number ColE1/pMB1/pBR322/pUC origin of replication
   8033..8893    -  CDS            AmpR: β-lactamase; bla; confers resistance to ampicillin, carbenicillin, and related antibiotics
   8894..8998    -  promoter       AmpR promoter: bla
   9057..9109    -  misc_feature   bom (fragment): basis of mobility region from pBR322
   9264..9643    +  enhancer       CMV enhancer: human cytomegalovirus immediate early enhancer
   9644..9843    +  promoter       CMV promoter: human cytomegalovirus (CMV) immediate early promoter
   9861..10041   +  LTR            5' LTR (truncated): truncated 5' long terminal repeat (LTR) from HIV-1
  10088..10213   +  misc_feature   HIV-1 Ψ: packaging signal of human immunodeficiency virus type 1
  10197..37      +  CDS            HIV-1 gag (fragment) (across the origin): gag protein from human immunodeficiency virus 1; gag
