[The description below was written by a language model from this plasmid's Addgene catalogue record and pLannotate feature annotations shown in this document.]
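Description:
pFUW-SNAP-p53DD-IRES-HRAS(G12V) is a 10.5 kb HIV-1-based lentiviral transfer plasmid on the pFUW backbone, built for doxycycline-inducible expression of two proteins in mammalian cells. It is propagated in E. coli through a high-copy ColE1/pUC-type origin with ampicillin resistance. The backbone also carries an f1 origin and an SV40/EM7-driven bleomycin/Zeocin resistance cassette that lies outside the viral genome. Viral RNA is transcribed from a CMV enhancer/promoter fused to a truncated 5' LTR. It contains the Ψ packaging signal with a gag fragment, the Rev response element for Rev-dependent nuclear export, and the cPPT/CTS. A WPRE follows the cargo to boost transcript levels, and the genome ends in a second LTR, which the annotation also labels as a truncated 5' LTR, followed by a bGH polyadenylation signal.

The payload sits between attB1 and attB2 sites, consistent with the recorded Gateway cloning. It is driven by a tetracycline response element of seven tetO repeats joined to a minimal CMV promoter. Induction therefore depends on a tetracycline-controlled transactivator supplied separately, since none is annotated on this plasmid. The single transcript first encodes a SNAP-tag fused to a mouse Trp53 fragment (p53DD, a truncated p53 generally used as a dominant-negative inhibitor of endogenous p53). The SNAP-tag allows covalent labelling with benzylguanine substrates. An EMCV IRES then directs translation of human HRAS carrying the oncogenic, constitutively activating G12V mutation. The associated publication concerns direct conversion of cells into motor neurons using compact transcription factor cassettes, which suggests this vector supplies the p53-inhibition and RAS-activation module in that setting, although the record does not spell out its exact role.
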