Addgene plasmid #233206: pFUW-SNAP-p53DD-IRES-HRAS(G12V)
Purpose: Lentiviral dox-inducible expression of SNAP-p53DD and HRAS(G12V)
Depositing lab: Kate Galloway. Depositing organization: Massachusetts Institute of Technology. Publication: Compact transcription factor cassettes generate functional, engraftable motor neurons by direct conversion. Wang NB, Adewumi HO, Lende-Dorn BA, Beitz AM, O'Shea TM, Galloway KE. Cell Syst. 2025 Mar 10:101206. doi: 10.1016/j.cels.2025.101206. PubMed 40086435.
Backbone
  Vector backbone: pFUW
  Vector type: Mammalian Expression, Lentiviral
Growth in bacteria
  Bacterial resistance: Ampicillin, 100 μg/mL
  Growth temperature: 30°C
  Growth strain: NEB Stable
  Copy number: High Copy
Gene/Insert
  Gene/Insert name: SNAP-p53DD-IRES-HRAS(G12V)
  Species: H. sapiens (human), M. musculus (mouse)
  Mutation: G12V
  Entrez Gene: Trp53 (a.k.a. Tp53, bbl, bfy, bhy, p44, p53); HRAS (a.k.a. C-BAS/HAS, C-H-RAS, C-HA-RAS1, CTLO, H-RASIDX, HAMSV, HRAS1, RASH1, p21ras)
  Cloning method: Gateway Cloning
Terms and licenses: Academic/Nonprofit Terms; Industry Terms: Not Available to Industry
How to cite: pFUW-SNAP-p53DD-IRES-HRAS(G12V) was a gift from Kate Galloway (Addgene plasmid # 233206 ; http://n2t.net/addgene:233206 ; RRID:Addgene_233206)
